Addgene plasmid #91793: pCRIS-PITChv2-Puro-dTAG (BRD4)
Purpose: PITCh dTAG donor vector for Puro-P2A-2xHA-FKBP_F36V knock-in into the N-terminus of the human BRD4 locus.
Depositing lab: James Bradner & Behnam Nabet. Depositing organization: Dana-Farber Cancer Institute. Publication: The dTAG system for immediate and target-specific protein degradation. Nabet B, Roberts JM, Buckley DL, Paulk J, Dastjerdi S, Yang A, Leggett AL, Erb MA, Lawlor MA, Souza A, Scott TG, Vittori S, Perry JA, Qi J, Winter GE, Wong KK, Gray NS, Bradner JE. Nat Chem Biol. 2018 May;14(5):431-441. doi: 10.1038/s41589-018-0021-8. Epub 2018 Mar 26. PubMed 29581585.
Backbone
  Vector backbone: pCRIS-PITChv2 (addgene #63672)
  Backbone manufacturer: Takashi Yamamoto lab
  Backbone size w/o insert (bp): 4579
  Total vector size (bp): 5743
  Modifications to backbone: An N-terminal dTAG cassette for endogenous protein degradation replaced the EGFP cassette in the original pCRIS-PITChv2 plasmid (addgene #63672)
  Vector type: Mammalian Expression, CRISPR
  Selectable markers: Hygromycin
Growth in bacteria
  Bacterial resistance: Ampicillin, 100 μg/mL
  Growth temperature: 37°C
  Growth strain: DH5alpha
  Copy number: High Copy
Gene/Insert
  Gene/Insert name: Puro-P2A-2xHA-FKBP_F36V
  Species: Synthetic
  Mutation: Phenylalanine 36 to valine in FKBP12
  Promoter: Promotorless
  Cloning method: Gibson Cloning
  Sequencing primers: 5′ tcgcccttaattgtgagcgga; 3′ gaaaggacagtgggagtggca
Resource information
  A portion of this plasmid was derived from a plasmid made by: Takashi Yamamoto lab (addgene #63672)
Terms and licenses: Academic/Nonprofit Terms; Industry Terms: Not Available to Industry
Depositor comments: See: Sakuma, T., Nakade, S., Sakane, Y., Suzuki, K.-I. & Yamamoto, T. MMEJ-assisted gene knock-in using TALENs and CRISPR-Cas9 with the PITCh systems. Nat Protoc 11, 118–133 (2016). for the original backbone and general cloning protocol.
How to cite: pCRIS-PITChv2-Puro-dTAG (BRD4) was a gift from James Bradner & Behnam Nabet (Addgene plasmid # 91793 ; http://n2t.net/addgene:91793 ; RRID:Addgene_91793)
