[The description below was written by a language model from this plasmid's Addgene catalogue record and pLannotate feature annotations shown in this document.]
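Description:
pCRIS-PITChv2-Puro-dTAG (BRD4) is a 5.7 kb CRISPR knock-in donor plasmid built on the pCRIS-PITChv2 backbone, in which the original EGFP cassette was replaced by an N-terminal dTAG cassette using Gibson assembly. It is maintained in E. coli at high copy through a ColE1/pUC-type origin and selected with ampicillin via the β-lactamase gene. The backbone also carries an SV40 promoter-driven hygromycin phosphotransferase gene with an SV40 poly(A) signal, which is the mammalian marker listed in the catalogue. Short annotated fragments (lacZα, CMV enhancer, f1 ori, ble, KanR, rrnB T2) appear to be backbone remnants rather than functional units.

The payload is a promoterless synthetic cassette, Puro-P2A-2xHA-FKBP_F36V. The feature table detects the puromycin N-acetyltransferase coding sequence followed by the F36V mutant of FKBP12, with a bGH poly(A) signal downstream. The P2A and HA tags are named in the record but not individually annotated, and neither are the BRD4 microhomology sequences that a PITCh donor would use. PITCh relies on microhomology-mediated end joining, so the cassette is intended to be released and inserted at a Cas9-induced break at the start of the human BRD4 coding region. Lacking its own promoter, the cassette is expressed from the endogenous locus after in-frame integration. The P2A peptide then separates the puromycin resistance protein from 2xHA-FKBP12(F36V)-tagged BRD4, allowing puromycin selection of edited cells. The F36V mutant binds synthetic ligands that do not engage wild-type FKBP12, so in the dTAG system the tagged endogenous BRD4 can be degraded rapidly and selectively, with the HA epitopes available for detection.
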