Features (pLannotate 1.2.2; 16 found; start..end, strand, type, name):
     86..674     +  rep_origin     ori: high-copy-number ColE1/pMB1/pBR322/pUC origin of replication
    899..916     +  terminator     rrnB T2 terminator (fragment): transcription terminator T2 from the E. coli rrnB gene
    941..960     -  CDS            lacZα (fragment): LacZα fragment of β-galactosidase; lacZ fragment
   1416..1432    +  protein_bind   lac operator: The lac repressor binds to the lac operator to inhibit transcription in E. coli. This inhibition can be relieved by adding lactose or isopropyl-β-D-thiogalactopyranoside (IPTG). lac repressor encoded by lacI
   1459..1543    +  enhancer       CMV enhancer (fragment): human cytomegalovirus immediate early enhancer
   1588..2184    +  CDS            PuroR (fragment): puromycin N-acetyltransferase; pac from Streptomyces; confers resistance to puromycin
   2317..2637    +  CDS            DmrB: F36V mutant of FK506-binding protein FKBP12 binds synthetic ligands that do not bind wild-type FKBP
   2764..2875    +  polyA_signal   bGH poly(A) signal: bovine growth hormone polyadenylation signal
   2876..2984    +  rep_origin     f1 ori (fragment): f1 bacteriophage origin of replication; arrow indicates direction of (+) strand synthesis
   2998..3327    +  promoter       SV40 promoter: SV40 enhancer and early promoter
   3376..4398    +  CDS            hph: KHYB_ECOLX - Experimental evidence at protein level: Swiss-Prot protein existence level 1. The aminoglycoside phosphotransferases achieve inactivation of their antibiotic substrates by phosphorylation. Only phosphorylates hygromycin and closely related compounds such as demethyl analogs and destomycin. From Escherichia coli.
   4411..4536    +  CDS            ble (fragment): BLE_KLEPN - Experimental evidence at protein level: Swiss-Prot protein existence level 1. Binding protein with a strong affinity to the bleomycin family of antibiotics. Binds to CL990; an antimitotic-antibiotic compound. From Klebsiella pneumoniae.
   4531..4652    +  polyA_signal   SV40 poly(A) signal: SV40 polyadenylation signal
   4705..5565    -  CDS            AmpR: β-lactamase; bla; confers resistance to ampicillin, carbenicillin, and related antibiotics
   5568..5664    -  promoter       AmpR promoter (fragment): bla
   5694..5718    -  CDS            KanR (fragment): aminoglycoside phosphotransferase; aph(3')-Ia; confers resistance to kanamycin
>Addgene plasmid #91793 | pCRIS-PITChv2-Puro-dTAG (BRD4) | addgene full sequence | sequence record 342048 | Addgene NGS Result
CTCATGACCAAAATCCCTTAACGTGAGTTACGCGCGCGTCGTTCCACTGAGCGTCAGACCCCGTAGAAAA
GATCAAAGGATCTTCTTGAGATCCTTTTTTTCTGCGCGTAATCTGCTGCTTGCAAACAAAAAAACCACCG
CTACCAGCGGTGGTTTGTTTGCCGGATCAAGAGCTACCAACTCTTTTTCCGAAGGTAACTGGCTTCAGCA
GAGCGCAGATACCAAATACTGTTCTTCTAGTGTAGCCGTAGTTAGCCCACCACTTCAAGAACTCTGTAGC
ACCGCCTACATACCTCGCTCTGCTAATCCTGTTACCAGTGGCTGCTGCCAGTGGCGATAAGTCGTGTCTT
ACCGGGTTGGACTCAAGACGATAGTTACCGGATAAGGCGCAGCGGTCGGGCTGAACGGGGGGTTCGTGCA
CACAGCCCAGCTTGGAGCGAACGACCTACACCGAACTGAGATACCTACAGCGTGAGCTATGAGAAAGCGC
CACGCTTCCCGAAGGGAGAAAGGCGGACAGGTATCCGGTAAGCGGCAGGGTCGGAACAGGAGAGCGCACG
AGGGAGCTTCCAGGGGGAAACGCCTGGTATCTTTATAGTCCTGTCGGGTTTCGCCACCTCTGACTTGAGC
GTCGATTTTTGTGATGCTCGTCAGGGGGGCGGAGCCTATGGAAAAACGCCAGCAACGCGGCCTTTTTACG
GTTCCTGGCCTTTTGCTGGCCTTTTGCTCACATGTTCTTTCCTGCGTTATCCCCTGATTCTGTGGATAAC
CGTATTACCGCCTTTGAGTGAGCTGATACCGCTCGCCGCAGCCGAACGACCGAGCGCAGCGAGTCAGTGA
GCGAGGAAGCGGAAGGCGAGAGTAGGGAACTGCCAGGCATCAAACTAAGCAGAAGGCCCCTGACGGATGG
CCTTTTTGCGTTTCTACAAACTCTTTCTGTGTTGTAAAACGACGGCCAGTCTTAAGCTCGGGCCCCCTGG
GCGGTTCTGATAACGAGTAATCGTTAATCCGCAAATAACGTAAAAACCCGCTTCGGCGGGTTTTTTTATG
GGGAGAGTTTAGGGAAAGAGCATTTGTCAGAATATTTAAGGGCGCCTGTCACTTTGCTTGATATATGAGA
ATTATTTAACCTTATAAATGAGAAAAAAGCAACGCACTTTAAATAAGATACGTTGCTTTTTCGATTGATG
AACACCTATAATTAAACTATTCATCTATTATTTATGATTTTTTGTATATACAATATTTCTAGTTTGTTAA
AGAGAATTAAGAAAATAAATCTCGAAAATAATAAAGGGAAAATCAGTTTTTGATATCAAAATTATACATG
TCAACGATAATACAAAATATAATACAAACTATAAGATGTTATCAGTATTTATTATCATTTAGAATAAATT
TTGTGTCGCCCTTAATTGTGAGCGGATAACAATTACGAGCTTCATGCACAGTGGCGTTGACATTGATTAT
TGACTAGTTATTAATAGTAATCAATTACGGGGTCATTAGTTCATAGCCCATATATGGAGTTCCGCGTTAC
ATAGCATCGTACGCGTACGTGTTTGGAGCATGTCTGCGGAGAGCGGCATGACCGAGTACAAGCCCACGGT
GCGCCTCGCCACCCGCGACGACGTCCCCAGGGCCGTACGCACCCTCGCCGCCGCGTTCGCCGACTACCCC
GCCACGCGCCACACCGTCGATCCGGACCGCCACATCGAGCGGGTCACCGAGCTGCAAGAACTCTTCCTCA
CGCGCGTCGGGCTCGACATCGGCAAGGTGTGGGTCGCGGACGACGGCGCCGCGGTGGCGGTCTGGACCAC
GCCGGAGAGCGTCGAAGCGGGGGCGGTGTTCGCCGAGATCGGCCCGCGCATGGCCGAGTTGAGCGGTTCC
CGGCTGGCCGCGCAGCAACAGATGGAAGGCCTCCTGGCGCCGCACCGGCCCAAGGAGCCCGCGTGGTTCC
TGGCCACCGTCGGCGTCTCGCCCGACCACCAGGGCAAGGGTCTGGGCAGCGCCGTCGTGCTCCCCGGAGT
GGAGGCGGCCGAGCGCGCCGGGGTGCCCGCCTTCCTGGAGACCTCCGCGCCCCGCAACCTCCCCTTCTAC
GAGCGGCTCGGCTTCACCGTCACCGCCGACGTCGAGGTGCCCGAAGGACCGCGCACCTGGTGCATGACCC
GCAAGCCCGGTGCCGGAAGCGGAGCTACTAACTTCAGCCTGCTGAAGCAGGCTGGAGACGTGGAGGAGAA
CCCTGGACCTTACCCCTACGACGTGCCCGACTACGCCGGCTATCCGTATGATGTCCCGGACTATGCAGGA
AGCGGAGGAGTGCAGGTGGAAACCATCTCCCCAGGAGACGGGCGCACCTTCCCCAAGCGCGGCCAGACCT
GCGTGGTGCACTACACCGGGATGCTTGAAGATGGAAAGAAAGTTGATTCCTCCCGGGACAGAAACAAGCC
CTTTAAGTTTATGCTAGGCAAGCAGGAGGTGATCCGAGGCTGGGAAGAAGGGGTTGCCCAGATGAGTGTG
GGTCAGAGAGCCAAACTGACTATATCTCCAGATTATGCCTATGGTGCCACTGGGCACCCAGGCATCATCC
CACCACATGCCACTCTCGTCTTCGATGTGGAGCTTCTAAAACTGGAAGGTGGCGGTGGCTCGGGCGGTGG
TGGGTCGGGTGGCGGCGGATCTGGCCCTGGGACGAGATTGAGAACCAAACACGTACGCGTACGATGCTCT
AGAATGCTGATGGGCTAGCAAAATCAGCCTCGACTGTGCCTTCTAGTTGCCAGCCATCTGTTGTTTGCCC
CTCCCCCGTGCCTTCCTTGACCCTGGAAGGTGCCACTCCCACTGTCCTTTCCTAATAAAATGAGGAAATT
GCATCACAACACTCAACCCTATCTCGGTCTATTCTTTTGATTTATAAGGGATTTTGCCGATTTCGGCCTA
TTGGTTAAAAAATGAGCTGATTTAACAAAAATTTAACGCGAATTAATTCTGTGGAATGTGTGTCAGTTAG
GGTGTGGAAAGTCCCCAGGCTCCCCAGCAGGCAGAAGTATGCAAAGCATGCATCTCAATTAGTCAGCAAC
CAGGTGTGGAAAGTCCCCAGGCTCCCCAGCAGGCAGAAGTATGCAAAGCATGCATCTCAATTAGTCAGCA
ACCATAGTCCCGCCCCTAACTCCGCCCATCCCGCCCCTAACTCCGCCCAGTTCCGCCCATTCTCCGCCCC
ATGGCTGACTAATTTTTTTTATTTATGCAGAGGCCGAGGCCGCCTCTGCCTCTGAGCTATTCCAGAAGTA
GTGAGGAGGCTTTTTTGGAGGCCTAGGCTTTTGCAAAAAGCTCCCGGGAGCTTGTATATCCATTTTCGGA
TCTGATCAGCACGTGATGAAAAAGCCTGAACTCACCGCGACGTCTGTCGAGAAGTTTCTGATCGAAAAGT
TCGACAGCGTTTCCGACCTGATGCAGCTCTCGGAGGGCGAAGAATCTCGTGCTTTCAGCTTCGATGTAGG
AGGGCGTGGATATGTCCTGCGGGTAAATAGCTGCGCCGATGGTTTCTACAAAGATCGTTATGTTTATCGG
CACTTTGCATCGGCCGCGCTCCCGATTCCGGAAGTGCTTGACATTGGGGAATTCAGCGAGAGCCTGACCT
ATTGCATCTCCCGCCGTGCACAGGGTGTCACGTTGCAAGACCTGCCTGAAACCGAACTGCCCGCTGTTCT
GCAGCCGGTCGCGGAGGCCATGGATGCGATCGCTGCGGCCGATCTTAGCCAGACGAGCGGGTTCGGCCCA
TTCGGACCGCAAGGAATCGGTCAATACACTACATGGCGTGATTTCATATGCGCGATTGCTGATCCCCATG
TGTATCACTGGCAAACTGTGATGGACGACACCGTCAGTGCGTCCGTCGCGCAGGCTCTCGATGAGCTGAT
GCTTTGGGCCGAGGACTGCCCCGAAGTCCGGCACCTCGTGCACGCGGATTTCGGCTCCAACAATGTCCTG
ACGGACAATGGCCGCATAACAGCGGTCATTGACTGGAGCGAGGCGATGTTCGGGGATTCCCAATACGAGG
TCGCCAACATCTTCTTCTGGAGGCCGTGGTTGGCTTGTATGGAGCAGCAGACGCGCTACTTCGAGCGGAG
GCATCCGGAGCTTGCAGGATCGCCGCGGCTCCGGGCGTATATGCTCCGCATTGGTCTTGACCAACTCTAT
CAGAGCTTGGTTGACGGCAATTTCGATGATGCAGCTTGGGCGCAGGGTCGATGCGACGCAATCGTCCGAT
CCGGAGCCGGGACTGTCGGGCGTACACAAATCGCCCGCAGAAGCGCGGCCGTCTGGACCGATGGCTGTGT
AGAAGTACTCGCCGATAGTGGAAACCGACGCCCCAGCACTCGTCCGAGGGCAAAGGAATAGCACGTGCTA
CGAGATTTCGATTCCACCGCCGCCTTCTATGAAAGGTTGGGCTTCGGAATCGTTTTCCGGGACGCCGGCT
GGATGATCCTCCAGCGCGGGGATCTCATGCTGGAGTTCTTCGCCCACCCCAACTTGTTTATTGCAGCTTA
TAATGGTTACAAATAAAGCAATAGCATCACAAATTTCACAAATAAAGCATTTTTTTCACTGCATTCTAGT
TGTGGTTTGTCCAAACTCATCAATGTATCTTATCATGTCTGTATACCGTCGACCTCTAGCTAGAGCTTGG
CGTAATCATTGTCATTACCAATGCTTAATCAGTGAGGCACCTATCTCAGCGATCTGTCTATTTCGTTCAT
CCATAGTTGCCTGACTCCCCGTCGTGTAGATAACTACGATACGGGAGGGCTTACCATCTGGCCCCAGCGC
TGCGATGATACCGCGAGAACCACGCTCACCGGCTCCGGATTTATCAGCAATAAACCAGCCAGCCGGAAGG
GCCGAGCGCAGAAGTGGTCCTGCAACTTTATCCGCCTCCATCCAGTCTATTAATTGTTGCCGGGAAGCTA
GAGTAAGTAGTTCGCCAGTTAATAGTTTGCGCAACGTTGTTGCCATCGCTACAGGCATCGTGGTGTCACG
CTCGTCGTTTGGTATGGCTTCATTCAGCTCCGGTTCCCAACGATCAAGGCGAGTTACATGATCCCCCATG
TTGTGCAAAAAAGCGGTTAGCTCCTTCGGTCCTCCGATCGTTGTCAGAAGTAAGTTGGCCGCAGTGTTAT
CACTCATGGTTATGGCAGCACTGCATAATTCTCTTACTGTCATGCCATCCGTAAGATGCTTTTCTGTGAC
TGGTGAGTACTCAACCAAGTCATTCTGAGAATAGTGTATGCGGCGACCGAGTTGCTCTTGCCCGGCGTCA
ATACGGGATAATACCGCGCCACATAGCAGAACTTTAAAAGTGCTCATCATTGGAAAACGTTCTTCGGGGC
GAAAACTCTCAAGGATCTTACCGCTGTTGAGATCCAGTTCGATGTAACCCACTCGTGCACCCAACTGATC
TTCAGCATCTTTTACTTTCACCAGCGTTTCTGGGTGAGCAAAAACAGGAAGGCAAAATGCCGCAAAAAAG
GGAATAAGGGCGACACGGAAATGTTGAATACTCATATTCTTCCTTTTTCAATATTATTGAAGCATTTATC
AGGGTTATTGTCTCATGAGCGGATACATATTTGAATGTATTTAGAAAAATAAACAAATAGGGGTCAGTGT
TACAACCAATTAACCAATTCTGAACATTATCGCGAGCCCATTTATACCTGAATATGGCTCATAACACCCC
TTG
